Addgene plasmid #47437: pCDNA_B2AR-q-pep
Purpose: FRET sensor for beta2-adrenergic receptor
Depositing lab: Sivaraj Sivaramakrishnan. Depositing organization: University of Michigan. Publication: Detection of G Protein-selective G Protein-coupled Receptor (GPCR) Conformations in Live Cells. Malik RU, Ritt M, Devree BT, Neubig RR, Sunahara RK, Sivaramakrishnan S. J Biol Chem. 2013 Jun 14;288(24):17167-78. doi: 10.1074/jbc.M113.464065. Epub 2013 Apr 29. PubMed 23629648.
Backbone
  Vector backbone: pCDNA5_FRT
  Backbone size w/o insert (bp): 5070
  Total vector size (bp): 8183
  Vector type: Mammalian Expression
  Selectable markers: Hygromycin
Growth in bacteria
  Bacterial resistance: Ampicillin, 100 μg/mL
  Growth temperature: 37°C
  Growth strain: DH5alpha
  Copy number: High Copy
Gene/Insert
  Gene/Insert name: beta2-adrenergic receptor (alt names: ADRB2; beta2-AR)
  Species: H. sapiens (human)
  Insert size (bp): 3181
  GenBank ID: NM_000024.5
  Entrez Gene: ADRB2 (a.k.a. ADRB2R, ADRBR, ARB2, B2AR, BAR, BETA2AR)
  Promoter: pCMV
  Tag / fusion protein: HA (N terminal on backbone); mCitrine (C terminal on insert); 10 nm ER/K helix (C terminal on insert); mCerulean (C terminal on insert); q-pep (C terminal on insert)
  Cloning method: Restriction Enzyme; 5′ cloning site HindIII (not destroyed); 3′ cloning site NotI (not destroyed)
  Sequencing primers: 5′ T7 Forward; 3′ BGHR Reverse
Terms and licenses: Academic/Nonprofit Terms; Industry Terms: Not Available to Industry
Depositor comments: Notes: (1) The pCDNA/FRT vector contains an extra XbaI site. (2) The XbaI restriction enzyme is sensitive to dam methylation.
How to cite: pCDNA_B2AR-q-pep was a gift from Sivaraj Sivaramakrishnan (Addgene plasmid # 47437 ; http://n2t.net/addgene:47437 ; RRID:Addgene_47437)
