[The description below was written by a language model from this plasmid's Addgene catalogue record.]
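Description:
pCDNA_B2AR-q-pep is a mammalian expression plasmid built on the pCDNA5_FRT backbone, with a recorded total size of about 8.2 kb, of which roughly 3.2 kb is insert cloned between HindIII and NotI sites that both remain intact. It is propagated in E. coli as a high-copy plasmid under ampicillin selection. Hygromycin is listed as the selectable marker for mammalian cells. pcDNA5/FRT-type backbones generally carry an FRT site, so the hygromycin resistance gene becomes functional after Flp-mediated integration into a matching host cell line, although no feature table is supplied here to confirm the individual backbone elements.

The payload is the human beta2-adrenergic receptor (ADRB2) expressed from the CMV promoter as a single-polypeptide FRET sensor. An HA epitope sits at the N terminus. The receptor's C terminus is followed in turn by mCitrine, a 10 nm ER/K helix, mCerulean and a "q-pep" peptide. In this arrangement the mCerulean donor and mCitrine acceptor flank a semi-rigid ER/K alpha-helical linker that holds them apart. When the terminal peptide binds the receptor intramolecularly, the two fluorophores come closer together and FRET increases. The record does not define q-pep. Its name and the associated study on G protein-selective receptor conformations suggest a peptide derived from the Gq alpha subunit, making this one of a set of sensors that differ in the tethered G protein peptide.

The stated purpose is FRET-based sensing of beta2-adrenergic receptor conformations in live cells. The depositor notes that the vector contains an extra XbaI site and that XbaI cleavage is sensitive to dam methylation, which matters for restriction mapping or subcloning.
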