>Addgene plasmid #47437 | pCDNA_B2AR-q-pep | depositor partial sequence | sequence record 67859 | Full plasmid sequence
GACGGATCGGGAGATCTCCCGATCCCCTATGGTGCACTCTCAGTACAATCTGCTCTGATGCCGCATAGTT
AAGCCAGTATCTGCTCCCTGCTTGTGTGTTGGAGGTCGCTGAGTAGTGCGCGAGCAAAATTTAAGCTACA
ACAAGGCAAGGCTTGACCGACAATTGCATGAAGAATCTGCTTAGGGTTAGGCGTTTTGCGCTGCTTCGCG
ATGTACGGGCCAGATATACGCGTTGACATTGATTATTGACTAGTTATTAATAGTAATCAATTACGGGGTC
ATTAGTTCATAGCCCATATATGGAGTTCCGCGTTACATAACTTACGGTAAATGGCCCGCCTGGCTGACCG
CCCAACGACCCCCGCCCATTGACGTCAATAATGACGTATGTTCCCATAGTAACGCCAATAGGGACTTTCC
ATTGACGTCAATGGGTGGAGTATTTACGGTAAACTGCCCACTTGGCAGTACATCAAGTGTATCATATGCC
AAGTACGCCCCCTATTGACGTCAATGACGGTAAATGGCCCGCCTGGCATTATGCCCAGTACATGACCTTA
TGGGACTTTCCTACTTGGCAGTACATCTACGTATTAGTCATCGCTATTACCATGGTGATGCGGTTTTGGC
AGTACATCAATGGGCGTGGATAGCGGTTTGACTCACGGGGATTTCCAAGTCTCCACCCCATTGACGTCAA
TGGGAGTTTGTTTTGGCACCAAAATCAACGGGACTTTCCAAAATGTCGTAACAACTCCGCCCCATTGACG
CAAATGGGCGGTAGGCGTGTACGGTGGGAGGTCTATATAAGCAGAGCTCTCTGGCTAACTAGAGAACCCA
CTGCTTACTGGCTTATCGAAATTAATACGACTCACTATAGGGAGACCCAAGCTGGCTAGCGTTTAAACTT
AAGCTTATGTATCCTTATGATGTTCCTGATTACGCTGGAAGTGGAATGGGGCAACCCGGGAACGGCAGCG
CCTTCTTGCTGGCACCCAATAGAAGCCATGCGCCGGACCACGACGTCACGCAGCAAAGGGACGAGGTGTG
GGTGGTGGGCATGGGCATCGTCATGTCTCTCATCGTCCTGGCCATCGTGTTTGGCAATGTGCTGGTCATC
ACAGCCATTGCCAAGTTCGAGCGTCTGCAGACGGTCACCAACTACTTCATCACTTCACTGGCCTGTGCTG
ATCTGGTCATGGGCCTGGCAGTGGTGCCCTTTGGGGCCGCCCATATTCTTATGAAAATGTGGACTTTTGG
CAACTTCTGGTGCGAGTTTTGGACTTCCATTGATGTGCTGTGCGTCACGGCCAGCATTGAGACCCTGTGC
GTGATCGCAGTGGATCGCTACTTTGCCATTACTTCACCTTTCAAGTACCAGAGCCTGCTGACCAAGAATA
AGGCCCGGGTGATCATTCTGATGGTGTGGATTGTGTCAGGCCTTACCTCCTTCTTGCCCATTCAGATGCA
CTGGTACCGGGCCACCCACCAGGAAGCCATCAACTGCTATGCCAATGAGACCTGCTGTGACTTCTTCACG
AACCAAGCCTATGCCATTGCCTCTTCCATCGTGTCCTTCTACGTTCCCCTGGTGATCATGGTCTTCGTCT
ACTCCAGGGTCTTTCAGGAGGCCAAAAGGCAGCTCCAGAAGATTGACAAATCTGAGGGCCGCTTCCATGT
CCAGAACCTTAGCCAGGTGGAGCAGGATGGGCGGACGGGGCATGGACTCCGCAGATCTTCCAAGTTCTGC
TTGAAGGAGCACAAAGCCCTCAAGACGTTAGGCATCATCATGGGCACTTTCACCCTCTGCTGGCTGCCCT
TCTTCATCGTTAACATTGTGCATGTGATCCAGGATAACCTCATCCGTAAGGAAGTTTACATCCTCCTAAA
TTGGATAGGCTATGTCAATTCTGGTTTCAATCCCCTTATCTACTGCCGGAGCCCAGATTTCAGGATTGCC
TTCCAGGAGCTTCTGTGCCTGCGCAGGTCTTCTTTGAAGGCCTATGGGAATGGCTACTCCAGCAACGGCA
ACACAGGGGAGCAGAGTGGATATCACGTGGAACAGGAGAAAGAAAATAAACTGCTGTGTGAAGACCTCCC
AGGCACGGAAGACTTTGTGGGCCATCAAGGTACTGTGCCTAGCGATAACATTGATTCACAAGGGAGGAAT
TGTAGTACAAATGACTCACTGCTGTCTAGAGGAAGCGGAGGAAGCGGAGGAAGCGGAGGAAGCGGAGTGA
GCAAGGGCGAGGAGCTGTTCACCGGGGTGGTGCCCATCCTGGTCGAGCTGGACGGCGACGTAAACGGCCA
CAAGTTCAGCGTGTCCGGCGAGGGCGAGGGCGATGCCACCTACGGCAAGCTGACCCTGAAGTTCATCTGC
ACCACCGGCAAGCTGCCCGTGCCCTGGCCCACCCTCGTGACCACCTTCGGCTACGGCCTGATGTGCTTCG
CCCGCTACCCCGACCACATGAAGCAGCACGACTTCTTCAAGTCCGCCATGCCCGAAGGCTACGTCCAGGA
GCGCACCATCTTCTTCAAGGACGACGGCAACTACAAGACCCGCGCCGAGGTGAAGTTCGAGGGCGACACC
CTGGTGAACCGCATCGAGCTGAAGGGCATCGACTTCAAGGAGGACGGCAACATCCTGGGGCACAAGCTGG
AGTACAACTACAACAGCCACAACGTCTATATCATGGCCGACAAGCAGAAGAACGGCATCAAGGTGAACTT
CAAGATCCGCCACAACATCGAGGACGGCAGCGTGCAGCTCGCCGACCACTACCAGCAGAACACCCCCATC
GGCGACGGCCCCGTGCTGCTGCCCGACAACCACTACCTGAGCTACCAGTCCAAACTGAGCAAAGACCCCA
ACGAGAAGCGCGATCACATGGTCCTGCTGGAGTTCGTGACCGCCGCCGGGATCACTCTCGGCATGGACGA
GCTGTACAAGGAATTCGGAAGCGGAGGAAGCGGAGAAAACCTGTATTTTCAGGGCGGAAGCGGAGAAGAG
GAAGAGAAAAAAAAACAGCAGGAAGAGGAAGCAGAAAGGCTGAGGCGTATTCAAGAAGAAATGGAAAAGG
AAAGAAAAAGACGTGAAGAAGATGAACAACGTCGAAGAAAGGAGGAGGAGGAAAGGCGGATGAAACTTGA
GATGGAAGCAAAGAGAAAACAAGAAGAAGAAGAGAGAAAGAAAAGGGAAGATGATGAAAAACGCAAGAAG
AAGGGCTCTGGCGGCTCTGGCGGCGCGCCCGTGAGCAAGGGCGAGGAGCTGTTCACCGGGGTGGTGCCCA
TCCTGGTCGAGCTGGACGGCGACGTAAACGGCCACAAGTTCAGCGTGTCCGGCGAGGGCGAGGGCGATGC
CACCTACGGCAAGCTGACCCTGAAGTTCATCTGCACCACCGGCAAGCTGCCCGTGCCCTGGCCCACCCTC
GTGACCACCCTGACCTGGGGCGTGCAGTGCTTCGCCCGCTACCCCGACCACATGAAGCAGCACGACTTCT
TCAAGTCCGCCATGCCCGAAGGCTACGTCCAGGAGCGCACCATCTTCTTCAAGGACGACGGCAACTACAA
GACCCGCGCCGAGGTGAAGTTCGAGGGCGACACCCTGGTGAACCGCATCGAGCTGAAGGGCATCGACTTC
AAGGAGGACGGCAACATCCTGGGGCACAAGCTGGAGTACAACGCCATCAGCGACAACGTCTATATCACCG
CCGACAAGCAGAAGAACGGCATCAAGGCCAACTTCAAGATCCGCCACAACATCGAGGACGGCAGCGTGCA
GCTCGCCGACCACTACCAGCAGAACACCCCCATCGGCGACGGCCCCGTGCTGCTGCCCGACAACCACTAC
CTGAGCACCCAGTCCAAGCTGAGCAAAGACCCCAACGAGAAGCGCGATCACATGGTCCTGCTGGAGTTCG
TGACCGCCGCCGGGATCACTCTCGGCATGGACGAGCTGTACAAGTTAATTAACGGAAGCGGCGGGTCAGG
TGGAAGTGGAGACACCGAGAATATCCGCTTTGTCTTTGCTGCCGTCAAGGACACCATCCTCCAGTTGAAC
CTGAAGGAGTACAATCTGGTCTAAGCGGCCGCTCGAGTCTAGAGGGCCCGTTTAAACCCGCTGATCAGCC
TCGACTGTGCCTTCTAGTTGCCAGCCATCTGTTGTTTGCCCCTCCCCCGTGCCTTCCTTGACCCTGGAAG
GTGCCACTCCCACTGTCCTTTCCTAATAAAATGAGGAAATTGCATCGCATTGTCTGAGTAGGTGTCATTC
TATTCTGGGGGGTGGGGTGGGGCAGGACAGCAAGGGGGAGGATTGGGAAGACAATAGCAGGCATGCTGGG
GATGCGGTGGGCTCTATGGCTTCTGAGGCGGAAAGAACCAGCTGGGGCTCTAGGGGGTATCCCC
[124 nt withheld, positions 4405-4528]
C
[91 nt withheld, positions 4530-4620]
AGGGTGATGGTTCACGTACCTAGAAGTTCCTATTCCGAAGTTCCTATTCTCTAGAAAGTATAGGAACTTC
CTTGGCCAAAAAGCCTGAACTCACCGCGACGTCTGTCGAGAAGTTTCTGATCGAAAAGTTCGACAGCGTC
TCCGACCTGATGCAGCTCTCGGAGGGCGAAGAATCTCGTGCTTTCAGCTTCGATGTAGGAGGGCGTGGAT
ATGTCCTGCGGGTAAATAGCTGCGCCGATGGTTTCTACAAAGATCGTTATGTTTATCGGCACTTTGCATC
GGCCGCGCTCCCGATTCCGGAAGTGCTTGACATTGGGGAATTCAGCGAGAGCCTGACCTATTGCATCTCC
CGCCGTGCACAGGGTGTCACGTTGCAAGACCTGCCTGAAACCGAACTGCCCGCTGTTCTGCAGCCGGTCG
CGGAGGCCATGGATGCGATCGCTGCGGCCGATCTTAGCCAGACGAGCGGGTTCGGCCCATTCGGACCGCA
AGGAATCGGTCAATACACTACATGGCGTGATTTCATATGCGCGATTGCTGATCCCCATGTGTATCACTGG
CAAACTGTGATGGACGACACCGTCAGTGCGTCCGTCGCGCAGGCTCTCGATGAGCTGATGCTTTGGGCCG
AGGACTGCCCCGAAGTCCGGCACCTCGTGCACGCGGATTTCGGCTCCAACAATGTCCTGACGGACAATGG
CCGCATAACAGCGGTCATTGACTGGAGCGAGGCGATGTTCGGGGATTCCCAATACGAGGTCGCCAACATC
TTCTTCTGGAGGCCGTGGTTGGCTTGTATGGAGCAGCAGACGCGCTACTTCGAGCGGAGGCATCCGGAGC
TTGCAGGATCGCCGCGGCTCCGGGCGTATATGCTCCGCATTGGTCTTGACCAACTCTATCAGAGCTTGGT
TGACGGCAATTTCGATGATGCAGCTTGGGCGCAGGGTCGATGCGACGCAATCGTCCGATCCGGAGCCGGG
ACTGTCGGGCGTACACAAATCGCCCGCAGAAGCGCGGCCGTCTGGACCGATGGCTGTGTAGAAGTACTCG
CCGATAGTGGAAACCGACGCCCCAGCACTCGTCCGAGGGCAAAGGAATAGCACGTACTACGAGATTTCGA
TTCCACCGCCGCCTTCTATGAAAGGTTGGGCTTCGGAATCGTTTTCCGGGACGCCGGCTGGATGATCCTC
CAGCGCGGGGATCTCATGCTGGAGTTCTTCGCCCACCCCAACTTGTTTATTGCAGCTTATAATGGTTACA
AATAAAGCAATAGCATCACAAATTTCACAAATAAAGCATTTTTTTCACTGCATTCTAGTTGTGGTTTGTC
CAAACTCATCAATGTATCTTATCATGTCTGTATACCGTCGACCTCTAGCTAGAGCTTGGCGTAATCATGG
TCATAGCTGTTTCCTGTGTGAAATTGTTATCCGCTCACAATTCCACACAACATACGAGCCGGAAGCATAA
AGTGTAAAGCCTGGGGTGCCTAATGAGTGAGCTAACTCACATTAATTGCGTTGCGCTCACTGCCCGCTTT
CCAGTCGGGAAACCTGTCGTGCCAGCTGCATTAATGAATCGGCCAACGCGCGGGGAGAGGCGGTTTGCGT
ATTGGGCGCTCTTCCGCTTCCTCGCTCACTGACTCGCTGCGCTCGGTCGTTCGGCTGCGGCGAGCGGTAT
CAGCTCACTCAAAGGCGGTAATACGGTTATCCACAGAATCAGGGGATAACGCAGGAAAGAACATGTGAGC
AAAAGGCCAGCAAAAGGCCAGGAACCGTAAAAAGGCCGCGTTGCTGGCGTTTTTCCATAGGCTCCGCCCC
CCTGACGAGCATCACAAAAATCGACGCTCAAGTCAGAGGTGGCGAAACCCGACAGGACTATAAAGATACC
AGGCGTTTCCCCCTGGAAGCTCCCTCGTGCGCTCTCCTGTTCCGACCCTGCCGCTTACCGGATACCTGTC
CGCCTTTCTCCCTTCGGGAAGCGTGGCGCTTTCTCATAGCTCACGCTGTAGGTATCTCAGTTCGGTGTAG
GTCGTTCGCTCCAAGCTGGGCTGTGTGCACGAACCCCCCGTTCAGCCCGACCGCTGCGCCTTATCCGGTA
ACTATCGTCTTGAGTCCAACCCGGTAAGACACGACTTATCGCCACTGGCAGCAGCCACTGGTAACAGGAT
TAGCAGAGCGAGGTATGTAGGCGGTGCTACAGAGTTCTTGAAGTGGTGGCCTAACTACGGCTACACTAGA
AGGACAGTATTTGGTATCTGCGCTCTGCTGAAGCCAGTTACCTTCGGAAAAAGAGTTGGTAGCTCTTGAT
CCGGCAAACAAACCACCGCTGGTAGCGGTGGTTTTTTTGTTTGCAAGCAGCAGATTACGCGCAGAAAAAA
AGGATCTCAAGAAGATCCTTTGATCTTTTCTACGGGGTCTGACGCTCAGTGGAACGAAAACTCACGTTAA
GGGATTTTGGTCATGAGATTATCAAAAAGGATCTTCACCTAGATCCTTTTAAATTAAAAATGAAGTTTTA
AATCAATCTAAAGTATATATGAGTAAACTTGGTCTGACAGTTACCAATGCTTAATCAGTGAGGCACCTAT
CTCAGCGATCTGTCTATTTCGTTCATCCATAGTTGCCTGACTCCCCGTCGTGTAGATAACTACGATACGG
GAGGGCTTACCATCTGGCCCCAGTGCTGCAATGATACCGCGAGACCCACGCTCACCGGCTCCAGATTTAT
CAGCAATAAACCAGCCAGCCGGAAGGGCCGAGCGCAGAAGTGGTCCTGCAACTTTATCCGCCTCCATCCA
GTCTATTAATTGTTGCCGGGAAGCTAGAGTAAGTAGTTCGCCAGTTAATAGTTTGCGCAACGTTGTTGCC
ATTGCTACAGGCATCGTGGTGTCACGCTCGTCGTTTGGTATGGCTTCATTCAGCTCCGGTTCCCAACGAT
CAAGGCGAGTTACATGATCCCCCATGTTGTGCAAAAAAGCGGTTAGCTCCTTCGGTCCTCCGATCGTTGT
CAGAAGTAAGTTGGCCGCAGTGTTATCACTCATGGTTATGGCAGCACTGCATAATTCTCTTACTGTCATG
CCATCCGTAAGATGCTTTTCTGTGACTGGTGAGTACTCAACCAAGTCATTCTGAGAATAGTGTATGCGGC
GACCGAGTTGCTCTTGCCCGGCGTCAATACGGGATAATACCGCGCCACATAGCAGAACTTTAAAAGTGCT
CATCATTGGAAAACGTTCTTCGGGGCGAAAACTCTCAAGGATCTTACCGCTGTTGAGATCCAGTTCGATG
TAACCCACTCGTGCACCCAACTGATCTTCAGCATCTTTTACTTTCACCAGCGTTTCTGGGTGAGCAAAAA
CAGGAAGGCAAAATGCCGCAAAAAAGGGAATAAGGGCGACACGGAAATGTTGAATACTCATACTCTTCCT
TTTTCAATATTATTGAAGCATTTATCAGGGTTATTGTCTCATGAGCGGATACATATTTGAATGTATTTAG
AAAAATAAACAAATAGGGGTTCCGCGCACATTTCCCCGAAAAGTGCCACCTGACGTC
