>Addgene plasmid #47437 | pCDNA_B2AR-q-pep | addgene partial sequence | sequence record 70548 | CMV-F 5'-CGCAAATGGGCGGTAGGCGTG-3'
CTATATAAGCAGAGCTCTCTGGCTAACTAGAGAACCCACTGCTTACTGGCTTATCGAAATTAATACGACT
CACTATAGGGAGACCCAAGCTGGCTAGCGTTTAAACTTAAGCTTATGTATCCTTATGATGTTCCTGATTA
CGCTGGAAGTGGAATGGGGCAACCCGGGAACGGCAGCGCCTTCTTGCTGGCACCCAATAGAAGCCATGCG
CCGGACCACGACGTCACGCAGCAAAGGGACGAGGTGTGGGTGGTGGGCATGGGCATCGTCATGTCTCTCA
TCGTCCTGGCCATCGTGTTTGGCAATGTGCTGGTCATCACAGCCATTGCCAAGTTCGAGCGTCTGCAGAC
GGTCACCAACTACTTCATCACTTCACTGGCCTGTGCTGATCTGGTCATGGGCCTGGCAGTGGTGCCCTTT
GGGGCCGCCCATATTCTTATGAAAATGTGGACTTTTGGCAACTTCTGGTGCGAGTTTTGGACTTCCATTG
ATGTGCTGTGCGTCACGGCCAGCATTGAGACCCTGTGCGTGATCGCAGTGGATCGCTACTTTGCCATTAC
TTCACCTTTCAAGTACCAGAGCCTGCTGACCAAGAATAAGGCCCGGGTGATCATTCTGATGGTGTGGATT
GTGTCAGGCCTTACCTCCTTCTTGCCCATTCAGATGCACTGGTACCGGGCCACCCACCAGGAAGCCATCA
ACTGCTATGCCAATGAGACCTGCTGTGACTTCTTCACGAACCAAGCCTATGCCATTGCCTCTTCCATCGT
GTCCTTCTACGTTCCCCTGGTGATCATGGTCTTCGTCTACTCCAGGGTCTTTCAGGAGGCCAAAAGGCAG
CTCCAGAAGATTGACAAATCTGAGGGCCGCTTCCATGTCCAGAACCTTAGCCAGGTGGAGCAGGATGGGC
GGACGGGGCATGGACTCCGCAGATCTTCCAAGTTCTGCTTGAAGGAGCACAAAGCCCTCAAGACGTTAGG
CATCATCATGGGCACTTTCACCCTCTGCTGGCTGCCCTTCTTCATCGTTAACATTGTGCATGTGATCCAG
GATAACCTCATCCGTAAGGAAGTTTACATCCTCCTAAATTGGA
