>Addgene plasmid #47437 | pCDNA_B2AR-q-pep | addgene partial sequence | sequence record 70549 | BGH-rev 5'-TAGAAGGCACAGTCGAGG-3'
AACGGGCCCTCTAGACTCGAGCGGCCGCTTAGACCAGATTGTACTCCTTCAGGTTCAACTGGAGGATGGT
GTCCTTGACGGCAGCAAAGACAAAGCGGATATTCTCGGTGTCTCCACTTCCACCTGACCCGCCGCTTCCG
TTAATTAACTTGTACAGCTCGTCCATGCCGAGAGTGATCCCGGCGGCGGTCACGAACTCCAGCAGGACCA
TGTGATCGCGCTTCTCGTTGGGGTCTTTGCTCAGCTTGGACTGGGTGCTCAGGTAGTGGTTGTCGGGCAG
CAGCACGGGGCCGTCGCCGATGGGGGTGTTCTGCTGGTAGTGGTCGGCGAGCTGCACGCTGCCGTCCTCG
ATGTTGTGGCGGATCTTGAAGTTGGCCTTGATGCCGTTCTTCTGCTTGTCGGCGGTGATATAGACGTTGT
CGCTGATGGCGTTGTACTCCAGCTTGTGCCCCAGGATGTTGCCGTCCTCCTTGAAGTCGATGCCCTTCAG
CTCGATGCGGTTCACCAGGGTGTCGCCCTCGAACTTCACCTCGGCGCGGGTCTTGTAGTTGCCGTCGTCC
TTGAAGAAGATGGTGCGCTCCTGGACGTAGCCTTCGGGCATGGCGGACTTGAAGAAGTCGTGCTGCTTCA
TGTGGTCGGGGTAGCGGGCGAAGCACTGCACGCCCCAGGTCAGGGTGGTCACGAGGGTGGGCCAGGGCAC
GGGCAGCTTGCCGGTGGTGCAGATGAACTTCAGGGTCAGCTTGCCGTAGGTGGCATCGCCCTCGCCCTCG
CCGGACACGCTGAACTTGTGGCCGTTTACGTCGCCGTCCAGCTCGACCAGGATGGGCACCACCCCGGTGA
ACAGCTCCTCGCCCTTGCTCACGGGCGCGCCGCCAGAGCCGCCAGAGCCCTTCTTCTTGCGTTTTTCATC
ATCTTCCCTTTTCTTTCTCTCTTCTTCTTCTTGTTTTCTCTTTGCTTCCATCTCAAGTTTCATCCGCCTT
TCCTCCTCCTCCTTTCTTCGACGTTGTTCATCTTCTTCACGTCTTTTTCTTTCCTTTTCCATTTCTTCTT
GAATACG
