>Addgene plasmid #47437 | pCDNA_B2AR-q-pep | addgene partial sequence | sequence record 70551 | Adbr2-F1 5'-GTGGGCCATCAAGGTACTGTG-3'
CATTGATTCACAAGGGAGGAATTGTAGTACAAATGACTCACTGCTGTCTAGAGGAAGCGGAGGAAGCGGA
GGAAGCGGAGGAAGCGGAGTGAGCAAGGGCGAGGAGCTGTTCACCGGGGTGGTGCCCATCCTGGTCGAGC
TGGACGGCGACGTAAACGGCCACAAGTTCAGCGTGTCCGGCGAGGGCGAGGGCGATGCCACCTACGGCAA
GCTGACCCTGAAGTTCATCTGCACCACCGGCAAGCTGCCCGTGCCCTGGCCCACCCTCGTGACCACCTTC
GGCTACGGCCTGATGTGCTTCGCCCGCTACCCCGACCACATGAAGCAGCACGACTTCTTCAAGTCCGCCA
TGCCCGAAGGCTACGTCCAGGAGCGCACCATCTTCTTCAAGGACGACGGCAACTACAAGACCCGCGCCGA
GGTGAAGTTCGAGGGCGACACCCTGGTGAACCGCATCGAGCTGAAGGGCATCGACTTCAAGGAGGACGGC
AACATCCTGGGGCACAAGCTGGAGTACAACTACAACAGCCACAACGTCTATATCATGGCCGACAAGCAGA
AGAACGGCATCAAGGTGAACTTCAAGATCCGCCACAACATCGAGGACGGCAGCGTGCAGCTCGCCGACCA
CTACCAGCAGAACACCCCCATCGGCGACGGCCCCGTGCTGCTGCCCGACAACCACTACCTGAGCTACCAG
TCCAAACTGAGCAAAGACCCCAACGAGAAGCGCGATCACATGGTCCTGCTGGAGTTCGTGACCGCCGCCG
GGATCACTCTCGGCATGGACGAGCTGTACAAGGAATTCGGAAGCGGAGGAAGCGGAGAAAACCTGTATTT
TCAGGGCGGAAGCGGAGAAGAGGAAGAGAAAAAAAAACAGCAGGAAGAGGAAGCAGAAAGGCTGAGGCGT
ATTCAAGAAGAAATGGAAAAGGAAAGAAAAAGACGTGAAGAAGATGAACAACGTCGAAGAAAGGAGGAGG
AGGAAAGGCGGATGAAACTTGAGATGGAAGCAAAGAGAAAAC
